Addgene plasmid #99864: pLenti-TRE-dTomato-GCaMP6s
Purpose: expresses dTomato and GCaMP6s under control of the Tet-off system
Depositing lab: Venkatesh Murthy. Depositing organization: Harvard University. Publication: Microglial depletion disrupts normal functional development of adult-born neurons in the olfactory bulb. Wallace J, Lord J, Dissing-Olesen L, Stevens B, Murthy VN. Elife. 2020 Mar 9;9. pii: 50531. doi: 10.7554/eLife.50531. PubMed 32150529.
Backbone
  Vector backbone: pLenti
Growth in bacteria
  Bacterial resistance: Ampicillin, 100 μg/mL
  Growth temperature: 37°C
  Growth strain: NEB Stable
  Copy number: Low Copy
Gene/Insert
  Gene/Insert name: dTomato, GCaMP6s
  Insert size (bp): 1400
  Promoter: Tet-responsive promoter
  Cloning method: Unknown
  Sequencing primers: 5′ unknown; 3′ unknown
Resource information
  A portion of this plasmid was derived from a plasmid made by: Addgene
Terms and licenses: Academic/Nonprofit Terms; Industry Terms: Not Available to Industry
How to cite: pLenti-TRE-dTomato-GCaMP6s was a gift from Venkatesh Murthy (Addgene plasmid # 99864 ; http://n2t.net/addgene:99864 ; RRID:Addgene_99864)
