[The description below was written by a language model from this plasmid's Addgene catalogue record and pLannotate feature annotations shown in this document.]
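Description:
pLenti-TRE-dTomato-GCaMP6s is an HIV-1-based lentiviral transfer plasmid of about 10.4 kb, built on a pLenti backbone, that delivers a tetracycline-regulated dual reporter into mammalian cells. In bacteria it is maintained through a ColE1/pUC-type origin and selected with ampicillin via the β-lactamase gene. The catalogue nevertheless lists it as low copy and names a recombination-tolerant strain for growth, as is common for LTR-containing plasmids. An f1 origin is also present. Outside the viral genome, the backbone carries an SV40 promoter/EM7 promoter–BleoR cassette with an SV40 poly(A) signal, which could confer Zeocin resistance, although the record does not describe its use.

The viral genome is transcribed from a CMV enhancer/promoter fused to a truncated 5' LTR, an arrangement typical of Tat-independent packaging. It contains the Ψ packaging signal with a gag fragment, the RRE for Rev-dependent export, and the cPPT/CTS. It ends in a second truncated LTR followed by a bGH polyadenylation signal. The internal expression cassette uses the tight TRE promoter, seven tet operators upstream of a minimal CMV promoter, to drive dTomato, a constitutively fluorescent orange-red protein, followed by the calcium indicator GCaMP6s, with a WPRE downstream to enhance transcript expression. The annotation leaves a short gap between the two coding sequences, and the linking element there is not identified. The catalogued insert size of 1400 bp is also smaller than the two annotated reading frames together.

Expression depends on a Tet-off transactivator, which is not encoded on this plasmid and must be supplied separately. The stated purpose is Tet-off-controlled co-expression of a structural red label and a calcium sensor. The associated publication concerns the functional development of adult-born olfactory bulb neurons.
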