Features (pLannotate 1.2.2; 32 found; start..end, strand, type, name):
     99..478     +  enhancer       CMV enhancer: human cytomegalovirus immediate early enhancer
    479..678     +  promoter       CMV promoter: human cytomegalovirus (CMV) immediate early promoter
    696..876     +  LTR            5' LTR (truncated): truncated 5' long terminal repeat (LTR) from HIV-1
    923..1048    +  misc_feature   HIV-1 Ψ: packaging signal of human immunodeficiency virus type 1
   1032..1395    +  CDS            HIV-1 gag (fragment): gag protein from human immunodeficiency virus 1; gag
   1541..1774    +  misc_feature   RRE: The Rev response element (RRE) of HIV-1 allows for Rev-dependent mRNA export from the nucleus to the cytoplasm.
   2151..2251    +  CDS            Rev (fragment): human immunodeficiency virus 1 (HIV-1) Rev protein; rev; enhances nuclear export of unspliced and incompletely spliced viral mRNAs
   2301..2418    +  misc_feature   cPPT/CTS: central polypurine tract and central termination sequence of HIV-1
   2476..2790    +  promoter       tight TRE promoter: Tet-responsive promoter PTight, consisting of seven tet operator sequences followed by the minimal CMV promoter
   2795..2821    +  misc_feature   MCS (fragment): pUC18/19 multiple cloning site
   2828..3529    +  CDS            dTomato: dTomato is a basic (constitutively fluorescent) orange fluorescent protein published in 2004, derived from Discosoma sp.. It is reported to be a somewhat slowly-maturing dimer with low acid sensitivity.
   3602..4954    +  CDS            GCaMP6s: improved fluorescent protein-based calcium sensor (Chen et al., 2013)
   4970..4994    +  misc_feature   MCS (fragment): pBluescript multiple cloning site
   4994..5582    +  misc_feature   WPRE: woodchuck hepatitis virus posttranscriptional regulatory element
   5519..6100    +  CDS            nef (fragment): NEF_HV1H2 - Experimental evidence at protein level: Swiss-Prot protein existence level 1. Extracellular Nef protein targets CD4(+) T-lymphocytes for apoptosis by interacting with CXCR4 surface receptors. From Human immunodeficiency virus type 1 group M subtype B (isolate HXB2) (HIV-1).
   6107..6287    +  LTR            5' LTR (truncated): truncated 5' long terminal repeat (LTR) from HIV-1
   6319..6543    +  polyA_signal   bGH poly(A) signal: bovine growth hormone polyadenylation signal
   6547..6568    +  promoter       SV40 promoter (fragment): SV40 enhancer and early promoter
   6589..7017    +  rep_origin     f1 ori (sequence partly withheld): f1 bacteriophage origin of replication; arrow indicates direction of (+) strand synthesis
   7031..7360    +  promoter       SV40 promoter: SV40 enhancer and early promoter
   7408..7455    +  promoter       EM7 promoter: synthetic bacterial promoter&nbsp
   7474..7848    +  CDS            BleoR: antibiotic-binding protein; Sh ble from Streptoalloteichus hindustanus; confers resistance to bleomycin, phleomycin, and Zeocin™
   7858..7983    +  CDS            ble (fragment): BLE_KLEPN - Experimental evidence at protein level: Swiss-Prot protein existence level 1. Binding protein with a strong affinity to the bleomycin family of antibiotics. Binds to CL990; an antimitotic-antibiotic compound. From Klebsiella pneumoniae.
   7978..8099    +  polyA_signal   SV40 poly(A) signal: SV40 polyadenylation signal
   8172..8188    -  protein_bind   lac operator: The lac repressor binds to the lac operator to inhibit transcription in E. coli. This inhibition can be relieved by adding lactose or isopropyl-β-D-thiogalactopyranoside (IPTG). lac repressor encoded by lacI
   8196..8226    -  promoter       lac promoter: promoter for the E. coli lac operon
   8241..8262    -  protein_bind   CAP binding site: CAP binding activates transcription in the presence of cAMP. E. coli catabolite activator protein
   8275..8367    -  CDS            lacI (fragment): lac repressor; lacI; The lac repressor binds to the lac operator to inhibit transcription in E. coli. This inhibition can be relieved by adding lactose or isopropyl-β-D-thiogalactopyranoside (IPTG).
   8550..9138    -  rep_origin     ori: high-copy-number ColE1/pMB1/pBR322/pUC origin of replication
   9309..10169   -  CDS            AmpR: β-lactamase; bla; confers resistance to ampicillin, carbenicillin, and related antibiotics
  10170..10274   -  promoter       AmpR promoter: bla
  10333..10385   -  misc_feature   bom (fragment): basis of mobility region from pBR322
>Addgene plasmid #99864 | pLenti-TRE-dTomato-GCaMP6s | addgene full sequence | sequence record 191769 | Addgene NGS Result
TACAACAAGGCAAGGCTTGACCGACAATTGCATGAAGAATCTGCTTAGGGTTAGGCGTTTTGCGCTGCTT
CGCGATGTACGGGCCAGATATACGCGTTGACATTGATTATTGACTAGTTATTAATAGTAATCAATTACGG
GGTCATTAGTTCATAGCCCATATATGGAGTTCCGCGTTACATAACTTACGGTAAATGGCCCGCCTGGCTG
ACCGCCCAACGACCCCCGCCCATTGACGTCAATAATGACGTATGTTCCCATAGTAACGCCAATAGGGACT
TTCCATTGACGTCAATGGGTGGAGTATTTACGGTAAACTGCCCACTTGGCAGTACATCAAGTGTATCATA
TGCCAAGTACGCCCCCTATTGACGTCAATGACGGTAAATGGCCCGCCTGGCATTATGCCCAGTACATGAC
CTTATGGGACTTTCCTACTTGGCAGTACATCTACGTATTAGTCATCGCTATTACCATGGTGATGCGGTTT
TGGCAGTACATCAATGGGCGTGGATAGCGGTTTGACTCACGGGGATTTCCAAGTCTCCACCCCATTGACG
TCAATGGGAGTTTGTTTTGGCACCAAAATCAACGGGACTTTCCAAAATGTCGTAACAACTCCGCCCCATT
GACGCAAATGGGCGGTAGGCGTGTACGGTGGGAGGTCTATATAAGCAGCGCGTTTTGCCTGTACTGGGTC
TCTCTGGTTAGACCAGATCTGAGCCTGGGAGCTCTCTGGCTAACTAGGGAACCCACTGCTTAAGCCTCAA
TAAAGCTTGCCTTGAGTGCTTCAAGTAGTGTGTGCCCGTCTGTTGTGTGACTCTGGTAACTAGAGATCCC
TCAGACCCTTTTAGTCAGTGTGGAAAATCTCTAGCAGTGGCGCCCGAACAGGGACTTGAAAGCGAAAGGG
AAACCAGAGGAGCTCTCTCGACGCAGGACTCGGCTTGCTGAAGCGCGCACGGCAAGAGGCGAGGGGCGGC
GACTGGTGAGTACGCCAAAAATTTTGACTAGCGGAGGCTAGAAGGAGAGAGATGGGTGCGAGAGCGTCAG
TATTAAGCGGGGGAGAATTAGATCGCGATGGGAAAAAATTCGGTTAAGGCCAGGGGGAAAGAAAAAATAT
AAATTAAAACATATAGTATGGGCAAGCAGGGAGCTAGAACGATTCGCAGTTAATCCTGGCCTGTTAGAAA
CATCAGAAGGCTGTAGACAAATACTGGGACAGCTACAACCATCCCTTCAGACAGGATCAGAAGAACTTAG
ATCATTATATAATACAGTAGCAACCCTCTATTGTGTGCATCAAAGGATAGAGATAAAAGACACCAAGGAA
GCTTTAGACAAGATAGAGGAAGAGCAAAACAAAAGTAAGACCACCGCACAGCAAGCGGCCGCTGATCTTC
AGACCTGGAGGAGGAGATATGAGGGACAATTGGAGAAGTGAATTATATAAATATAAAGTAGTAAAAATTG
AACCATTAGGAGTAGCACCCACCAAGGCAAAGAGAAGAGTGGTGCAGAGAGAAAAAAGAGCAGTGGGAAT
AGGAGCTTTGTTCCTTGGGTTCTTGGGAGCAGCAGGAAGCACTATGGGCGCAGCGTCAATGACGCTGACG
GTACAGGCCAGACAATTATTGTCTGGTATAGTGCAGCAGCAGAACAATTTGCTGAGGGCTATTGAGGCGC
AACAGCATCTGTTGCAACTCACAGTCTGGGGCATCAAGCAGCTCCAGGCAAGAATCCTGGCTGTGGAAAG
ATACCTAAAGGATCAACAGCTCCTGGGGATTTGGGGTTGCTCTGGAAAACTCATTTGCACCACTGCTGTG
CCTTGGAATGCTAGTTGGAGTAATAAATCTCTGGAACAGATTTGGAATCACACGACCTGGATGGAGTGGG
ACAGAGAAATTAACAATTACACAAGCTTAATACACTCCTTAATTGAAGAATCGCAAAACCAGCAAGAAAA
GAATGAACAAGAATTATTGGAATTAGATAAATGGGCAAGTTTGTGGAATTGGTTTAACATAACAAATTGG
CTGTGGTATATAAAATTATTCATAATGATAGTAGGAGGCTTGGTAGGTTTAAGAATAGTTTTTGCTGTAC
TTTCTATAGTGAATAGAGTTAGGCAGGGATATTCACCATTATCGTTTCAGACCCACCTCCCAACCCCGAG
GGGACCCGACAGGCCCGAAGGAATAGAAGAAGAAGGTGGAGAGAGAGACAGAGACAGATCCATTCGATTA
GTGAACGGATCGGCACTGCGTGCGCCAATTCTGCAGACAAATGGCAGTATTCATCCACAATTTTAAAAGA
AAAGGGGGGATTGGGGGGTACAGTGCAGGGGAAAGAATAGTAGACATAATAGCAACAGACATACAAACTA
AAGAATTACAAAAACAAATTACAAAAATTCAAAATTTTCGGGTTTATTACAGGGACAGCAGAGATCCAGT
TTGGTTAATCGCATGCTAGAGAGTCGAGTTTACTCCCTATCAGTGATAGAGAACGTATGTCGAGTTTACT
CCCTATCAGTGATAGAGAACGATGTCGAGTTTACTCCCTATCAGTGATAGAGAACGTATGTCGAGTTTAC
TCCCTATCAGTGATAGAGAACGTATGTCGAGTTTACTCCCTATCAGTGATAGAGAACGTATGTCGAGTTT
ATCCCTATCAGTGATAGAGAACGTATGTCGAGTTTACTCCCTATCAGTGATAGAGAACGTATGTCGAGGT
AGGCGTGTACGGTGGGAGGCCTATATAAGCAGAGCTCGTTTAGTGAACCGTCAGATCGCCTGGAGAATTC
GAGCTCGGTACCCGGGGATCCGCCACCATGGTGAGCAAGGGCGAGGAGGTCATCAAAGAGTTCATGCGCT
TCAAGGTGCGCATGGAGGGCTCCATGAACGGCCACGAGTTCGAGATCGAGGGCGAGGGCGAGGGCCGCCC
CTACGAGGGCACCCAGACCGCCAAGCTGAAGGTGACCAAGGGCGGCCCCCTGCCCTTCGCCTGGGACATC
CTGTCCCCCCAGTTCATGTACGGCTCCAAGGCGTACGTGAAGCACCCCGCCGACATCCCCGATTACAAGA
AGCTGTCCTTCCCCGAGGGCTTCAAGTGGGAGCGCGTGATGAACTTCGAGGACGGCGGTCTGGTGACCGT
GACCCAGGACTCCTCCCTGCAGGACGGCACGCTGATCTACAAGGTGAAGATGCGCGGCACCAACTTCCCC
CCCGACGGCCCCGTAATGCAGAAGAAGACCATGGGCTGGGAGGCCTCCACCGAGCGCCTGTACCCCCGCG
ACGGCGTGCTGAAGGGCGAGATCCACCAGGCCCTGAAGCTGAAGGACGGCGGCCACTACCTGGTGGAGTT
CAAGACCATCTACATGGCCAAGAAGCCCGTGCAACTGCCCGGCTACTACTACGTGGACACCAAGCTGGAC
ATCACCTCCCACAACGAGGACTACACCATCGTGGAACAGTACGAGCGCTCCGAGGGCCGCCACCACCTGT
TCCTGTACGGCATGGACGAGCTGTACAAGTATTTAAATGGCAGTGGTGAGGGCAGAGGAAGTCTTCTAAC
ATGCGGTGACGTGGAGGAGAATCCCGGCCCTATGGGTTCTCATCATCATCATCATCATGGTATGGCTAGC
ATGACTGGTGGACAGCAAATGGGTCGGGATCTGTACGACGATGACGATAAGGATCTCGCCACCATGGTCG
ACTCATCACGTCGTAAGTGGAATAAGACAGGTCACGCAGTCAGAGCTATAGGTCGGCTGAGCTCACTCGA
GAACGTCTATATCAAGGCCGACAAGCAGAAGAACGGCATCAAGGCGAACTTCCACATCCGCCACAACATC
GAGGACGGCGGCGTGCAGCTCGCCTACCACTACCAGCAGAACACCCCCATCGGCGACGGCCCCGTGCTGC
TGCCCGACAACCACTACCTGAGCGTGCAGTCCAAACTTTCGAAAGACCCCAACGAGAAGCGCGATCACAT
GGTCCTGCTGGAGTTCGTGACCGCCGCCGGGATCACTCTCGGCATGGACGAGCTGTACAAGGGCGGTACC
GGAGGGAGCATGGTGAGCAAGGGCGAGGAGCTGTTCACCGGGGTGGTGCCCATCCTGGTCGAGCTGGACG
GCGACGTAAACGGCCACAAGTTCAGCGTGTCCGGCGAGGGTGAGGGCGATGCCACCTACGGCAAGCTGAC
CCTGAAGTTCATCTGCACCACCGGCAAGCTGCCCGTGCCCTGGCCCACCCTCGTGACCACCCTGACCTAC
GGCGTGCAGTGCTTCAGCCGCTACCCCGACCACATGAAGCAGCACGACTTCTTCAAGTCCGCCATGCCCG
AAGGCTACATCCAGGAGCGCACCATCTTCTTCAAGGACGACGGCAACTACAAGACCCGCGCCGAGGTGAA
GTTCGAGGGCGACACCCTGGTGAACCGCATCGAGCTGAAGGGCATCGACTTCAAGGAGGACGGCAACATC
CTGGGGCACAAGCTGGAGTACAACCTGCCGGACCAACTGACTGAAGAGCAGATCGCAGAATTTAAAGAGG
CTTTCTCCCTATTTGACAAGGACGGGGATGGGACAATAACAACCAAGGAGCTGGGGACGGTGATGCGGTC
TCTGGGGCAGAACCCCACAGAAGCAGAGCTGCAGGACATGATCAATGAAGTAGATGCCGACGGTGACGGC
ACAATCGACTTCCCTGAGTTCCTGACAATGATGGCAAGAAAAATGAAATACAGGGACACGGAAGAAGAAA
TTAGAGAAGCGTTCGGTGTGTTTGATAAGGATGGCAATGGCTACATCAGTGCAGCAGAGCTTCGCCACGT
GATGACAAACCTTGGAGAGAAGTTAACAGATGAAGAGGTTGATGAAATGATCAGGGAAGCAGACATCGAT
GGGGATGGTCAGGTAAACTACGAAGAGTTTGTACAAATGATGACAGCGAAGTGAGCGGCCGCGACTCTAG
AATTCGATATCAAGCTTATCGATAATCAACCTCTGGATTACAAAATTTGTGAAAGATTGACTGGTATTCT
TAACTATGTTGCTCCTTTTACGCTATGTGGATACGCTGCTTTAATGCCTTTGTATCATGCTATTGCTTCC
CGTATGGCTTTCATTTTCTCCTCCTTGTATAAATCCTGGTTGCTGTCTCTTTATGAGGAGTTGTGGCCCG
TTGTCAGGCAACGTGGCGTGGTGTGCACTGTGTTTGCTGACGCAACCCCCACTGGTTGGGGCATTGCCAC
CACCTGTCAGCTCCTTTCCGGGACTTTCGCTTTCCCCCTCCCTATTGCCACGGCGGAACTCATCGCCGCC
TGCCTTGCCCGCTGCTGGACAGGGGCTCGGCTGTTGGGCACTGACAATTCCGTGGTGTTGTCGGGGAAAT
CATCGTCCTTTCCTTGGCTGCTCGCCTGTGTTGCCACCTGGATTCTGCGCGGGACGTCCTTCTGCTACGT
CCCTTCGGCCCTCAATCCAGCGGACCTTCCTTCCCGCGGCCTGCTGCCGGCTCTGCGGCCTCTTCCGCGT
CTTCGCCTTCGCCCTCAGACGAGTCGGATCTCCCTTTGGGCCGCCTCCCCGCATCGATACCGTCGACCTC
GAGACCTAGAAAAACATGGAGCAATCACAAGTAGCAATACAGCAGCTACCAATGCTGATTGTGCCTGGCT
AGAAGCACAAGAGGAGGAGGAGGTGGGTTTTCCAGTCACACCTCAGGTACCTTTAAGACCAATGACTTAC
AAGGCAGCTGTAGATCTTAGCCACTTTTTAAAAGAAAAGGGGGGACTGGAAGGGCTAATTCACTCCCAAC
GAAGACAAGATATCCTTGATCTGTGGATCTACCACACACAAGGCTACTTCCCTGATTGGCAGAACTACAC
ACCAGGGCCAGGGATCAGATATCCACTGACCTTTGGATGGTGCTACAAGCTAGTACCAGTTGAGCAAGAG
AAGGTAGAAGAAGCCAATGAAGGAGAGAACACCCGCTTGTTACACCCTGTGAGCCTGCATGGGATGGATG
ACCCGGAGAGAGAAGTATTAGAGTGGAGGTTTGACAGCCGCCTAGCATTTCATCACATGGCCCGAGAGCT
GCATCCGGACTGTACTGGGTCTCTCTGGTTAGACCAGATCTGAGCCTGGGAGCTCTCTGGCTAACTAGGG
AACCCACTGCTTAAGCCTCAATAAAGCTTGCCTTGAGTGCTTCAAGTAGTGTGTGCCCGTCTGTTGTGTG
ACTCTGGTAACTAGAGATCCCTCAGACCCTTTTAGTCAGTGTGGAAAATCTCTAGCAGGGCCTGTTTAAA
CCCGCTGATCAGCCTCGACTGTGCCTTCTAGTTGCCAGCCATCTGTTGTTTGCCCCTCCCCCGTGCCTTC
CTTGACCCTGGAAGGTGCCACTCCCACTGTCCTTTCCTAATAAAATGAGGAAATTGCATCGCATTGTCTG
AGTAGGTGTCATTCTATTCTGGGGGGTGGGGTGGGGCAGGACAGCAAGGGGGAGGATTGGGAAGACAATA
GCAGGCATGCTGGGGATGCGGTGGGCTCTATGGCTTCTGAGGCGGAAAGAACCAGCTGGGGCTCTAGGGG
GTATCCCC
[124 nt withheld, positions 6589-6712]
C
[91 nt withheld, positions 6714-6804]
A
[49 nt withheld, positions 6806-6854]
CCTTTGACGTTGGAGTCCACGTTCTTT
[37 nt withheld, positions 6882-6918]
ACCCTATCTCGGTCTATTCTTTTGATTTATAAGGGATTTTGCCGATTTCGGCCTATTGGTTAAAAAATGA
GCTGATTTAACAAAAATTTAACGCGAATTAATTCTGTGGAATGTGTGTCAGTTAGGGTGTGGAAAGTCCC
CAGGCTCCCCAGCAGGCAGAAGTATGCAAAGCATGCATCTCAATTAGTCAGCAACCAGGTGTGGAAAGTC
CCCAGGCTCCCCAGCAGGCAGAAGTATGCAAAGCATGCATCTCAATTAGTCAGCAACCATAGTCCCGCCC
CTAACTCCGCCCATCCCGCCCCTAACTCCGCCCAGTTCCGCCCATTCTCCGCCCCATGGCTGACTAATTT
TTTTTATTTATGCAGAGGCCGAGGCCGCCTCTGCCTCTGAGCTATTCCAGAAGTAGTGAGGAGGCTTTTT
TGGAGGCCTAGGCTTTTGCAAAAAGCTCCCGGGAGCTTGTATATCCATTTTCGGATCTGATCAGCACGTG
TTGACAATTAATCATCGGCATAGTATATCGGCATAGTATAATACGACAAGGTGAGGAACTAAACCATGGC
CAAGTTGACCAGTGCCGTTCCGGTGCTCACCGCGCGCGACGTCGCCGGAGCGGTCGAGTTCTGGACCGAC
CGGCTCGGGTTCTCCCGGGACTTCGTGGAGGACGACTTCGCCGGTGTGGTCCGGGACGACGTGACCCTGT
TCATCAGCGCGGTCCAGGACCAGGTGGTGCCGGACAACACCCTGGCCTGGGTGTGGGTGCGCGGCCTGGA
CGAGCTGTACGCCGAGTGGTCGGAGGTCGTGTCCACGAACTTCCGGGACGCCTCCGGGCCGGCCATGACC
GAGATCGGCGAGCAGCCGTGGGGGCGGGAGTTCGCCCTGCGCGACCCGGCCGGCAACTGCGTGCACTTCG
TGGCCGAGGAGCAGGACTGACACGTGCTACGAGATTTCGATTCCACCGCCGCCTTCTATGAAAGGTTGGG
CTTCGGAATCGTTTTCCGGGACGCCGGCTGGATGATCCTCCAGCGCGGGGATCTCATGCTGGAGTTCTTC
GCCCACCCCAACTTGTTTATTGCAGCTTATAATGGTTACAAATAAAGCAATAGCATCACAAATTTCACAA
ATAAAGCATTTTTTTCACTGCATTCTAGTTGTGGTTTGTCCAAACTCATCAATGTATCTTATCATGTCTG
TATACCGTCGACCTCTAGCTAGAGCTTGGCGTAATCATGGTCATAGCTGTTTCCTGTGTGAAATTGTTAT
CCGCTCACAATTCCACACAACATACGAGCCGGAAGCATAAAGTGTAAAGCCTGGGGTGCCTAATGAGTGA
GCTAACTCACATTAATTGCGTTGCGCTCACTGCCCGCTTTCCAGTCGGGAAACCTGTCGTGCCAGCTGCA
TTAATGAATCGGCCAACGCGCGGGGAGAGGCGGTTTGCGTATTGGGCGCTCTTCCGCTTCCTCGCTCACT
GACTCGCTGCGCTCGGTCGTTCGGCTGCGGCGAGCGGTATCAGCTCACTCAAAGGCGGTAATACGGTTAT
CCACAGAATCAGGGGATAACGCAGGAAAGAACATGTGAGCAAAAGGCCAGCAAAAGGCCAGGAACCGTAA
AAAGGCCGCGTTGCTGGCGTTTTTCCATAGGCTCCGCCCCCCTGACGAGCATCACAAAAATCGACGCTCA
AGTCAGAGGTGGCGAAACCCGACAGGACTATAAAGATACCAGGCGTTTCCCCCTGGAAGCTCCCTCGTGC
GCTCTCCTGTTCCGACCCTGCCGCTTACCGGATACCTGTCCGCCTTTCTCCCTTCGGGAAGCGTGGCGCT
TTCTCATAGCTCACGCTGTAGGTATCTCAGTTCGGTGTAGGTCGTTCGCTCCAAGCTGGGCTGTGTGCAC
GAACCCCCCGTTCAGCCCGACCGCTGCGCCTTATCCGGTAACTATCGTCTTGAGTCCAACCCGGTAAGAC
ACGACTTATCGCCACTGGCAGCAGCCACTGGTAACAGGATTAGCAGAGCGAGGTATGTAGGCGGTGCTAC
AGAGTTCTTGAAGTGGTGGCCTAACTACGGCTACACTAGAAGAACAGTATTTGGTATCTGCGCTCTGCTG
AAGCCAGTTACCTTCGGAAAAAGAGTTGGTAGCTCTTGATCCGGCAAACAAACCACCGCTGGTAGCGGTG
GTTTTTTTGTTTGCAAGCAGCAGATTACGCGCAGAAAAAAAGGATCTCAAGAAGATCCTTTGATCTTTTC
TACGGGGTCTGACGCTCAGTGGAACGAAAACTCACGTTAAGGGATTTTGGTCATGAGATTATCAAAAAGG
ATCTTCACCTAGATCCTTTTAAATTAAAAATGAAGTTTTAAATCAATCTAAAGTATATATGAGTAAACTT
GGTCTGACAGTTACCAATGCTTAATCAGTGAGGCACCTATCTCAGCGATCTGTCTATTTCGTTCATCCAT
AGTTGCCTGACTCCCCGTCGTGTAGATAACTACGATACGGGAGGGCTTACCATCTGGCCCCAGTGCTGCA
ATGATACCGCGAGACCCACGCTCACCGGCTCCAGATTTATCAGCAATAAACCAGCCAGCCGGAAGGGCCG
AGCGCAGAAGTGGTCCTGCAACTTTATCCGCCTCCATCCAGTCTATTAATTGTTGCCGGGAAGCTAGAGT
AAGTAGTTCGCCAGTTAATAGTTTGCGCAACGTTGTTGCCATTGCTACAGGCATCGTGGTGTCACGCTCG
TCGTTTGGTATGGCTTCATTCAGCTCCGGTTCCCAACGATCAAGGCGAGTTACATGATCCCCCATGTTGT
GCAAAAAAGCGGTTAGCTCCTTCGGTCCTCCGATCGTTGTCAGAAGTAAGTTGGCCGCAGTGTTATCACT
CATGGTTATGGCAGCACTGCATAATTCTCTTACTGTCATGCCATCCGTAAGATGCTTTTCTGTGACTGGT
GAGTACTCAACCAAGTCATTCTGAGAATAGTGTATGCGGCGACCGAGTTGCTCTTGCCCGGCGTCAATAC
GGGATAATACCGCGCCACATAGCAGAACTTTAAAAGTGCTCATCATTGGAAAACGTTCTTCGGGGCGAAA
ACTCTCAAGGATCTTACCGCTGTTGAGATCCAGTTCGATGTAACCCACTCGTGCACCCAACTGATCTTCA
GCATCTTTTACTTTCACCAGCGTTTCTGGGTGAGCAAAAACAGGAAGGCAAAATGCCGCAAAAAAGGGAA
TAAGGGCGACACGGAAATGTTGAATACTCATACTCTTCCTTTTTCAATATTATTGAAGCATTTATCAGGG
TTATTGTCTCATGAGCGGATACATATTTGAATGTATTTAGAAAAATAAACAAATAGGGGTTCCGCGCACA
TTTCCCCGAAAAGTGCCACCTGACGTCGACGGATCGGGAGATCTCCCGATCCCCTATGGTGCACTCTCAG
TACAATCTGCTCTGATGCCGCATAGTTAAGCCAGTATCTGCTCCCTGCTTGTGTGTTGGAGGTCGCTGAG
TAGTGCGCGAGCAAAATTTAAGC
